Addgene plasmid #192389: LLP745_L2pV1_OR_B3RT_FRT_Rluc_1IB_lacZ
Purpose: To act as a 1-input state of the OR gate.
Depositing lab: Ryan Lister. Depositing organization: University of Western Australia. Publication: Synthetic memory circuits for stable cell reprogramming in plants. Lloyd JPB, Ly F, Gong P, Pflueger J, Swain T, Pflueger C, Fourie E, Khan MA, Kidd BN, Lister R. Nat Biotechnol. 2022 Jul 4. pii: 10.1038/s41587-022-01383-2. doi: 10.1038/s41587-022-01383-2. PubMed 35788565.
Backbone
  Vector backbone: pAGM4673
  Backbone manufacturer: Sylvestre Marillonnet
  Vector type: Plant Expression, Synthetic Biology
Growth in bacteria
  Bacterial resistance: Kanamycin, 50 μg/mL
  Growth temperature: 30°C
  Growth strain: DH5alpha
  Copy number: Unknown
Gene/Insert
  Gene/Insert name: Act2::FRT-B3RT-OCS-FRT-B3RT::Rluc
  Species: Renilla reniformis
  Tag / fusion protein: PEST (C terminal on insert)
  Cloning method: Restriction Enzyme; 5′ cloning site unknown (unknown if destroyed)
Terms and licenses: Academic/Nonprofit Terms; Industry Terms: Not Available to Industry
Depositor comments: Other genes: TCTP1::Fluc, TCTP1::B3o
How to cite: LLP745_L2pV1_OR_B3RT_FRT_Rluc_1IB_lacZ was a gift from Ryan Lister (Addgene plasmid # 192389 ; http://n2t.net/addgene:192389 ; RRID:Addgene_192389)
