[The description below was written by a language model from this plasmid's Addgene catalogue record and pLannotate feature annotations shown in this document.]
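Description:
LLP745_L2pV1_OR_B3RT_FRT_Rluc_1IB_lacZ is a multigene plant expression construct built in the pAGM4673 backbone, a binary T-DNA vector used for modular (Level 2) assembly. The backbone carries nopaline-type left and right T-DNA border repeats, an IncP oriV with its trfA replication protein for broad-host-range maintenance (as needed in Agrobacterium), a ColE1/pUC-type origin for E. coli, and a kanamycin resistance gene (aphA-3). A lac promoter/operator–lacZα cassette with a pUC-type multiple cloning site lies just inside the right border. This matches the "lacZ" in the name and probably serves as a blue/white-screenable slot for adding further modules.

The payload is a recombinase-based OR logic gate from a set of synthetic memory circuits for plants, captured here in its one-input state. In the main transcription unit, recorded as Act2::FRT-B3RT-OCS-FRT-B3RT::Rluc, an OCS terminator sits between the promoter and a Renilla luciferase coding sequence and blocks reporter expression. The terminator is flanked by minimal FRT sites, which are annotated, and by B3RT sites, which are named in the record but not detected by the annotation software. Excision by either FLP or B3 recombinase should therefore remove the block and permanently switch on Rluc. The reporter contains an IV2 plant intron, is preceded by TMV Ω leader fragments, ends at a CaMV poly(A) signal, and carries a C-terminal PEST degron; the short DREB2A-derived fragment annotated after it may correspond to this tag.

According to the depositor comments, two further units are present: TCTP1::Fluc, a firefly luciferase with a gene 7 terminator that probably acts as a normalisation reporter, and TCTP1::B3o. The latter supplies B3 recombinase as the single input and likely corresponds to the unannotated, intron-containing region between a TMV Ω leader and the second CaMV poly(A) signal.
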