Features (pLannotate 1.2.2; 28 found; start..end, strand, type, name):
    824..844     +  misc_feature   TMV Ω (fragment): translational enhancer from the tobacco mosaic virus 5'-leader sequence (Gallie et al., 1988)
    845..878     +  protein_bind   FRT (minimal): supports FLP-mediated excision but not integration (Turan and Bode, 2011) FLP recombinase from the Saccharomyces cerevisiae 2μ plasmid
    912..1619    +  terminator     OCS terminator: octopine synthase terminator
   1620..1653    +  protein_bind   FRT (minimal): supports FLP-mediated excision but not integration (Turan and Bode, 2011) FLP recombinase from the Saccharomyces cerevisiae 2μ plasmid
   1687..1721    +  misc_feature   TMV Ω (fragment): translational enhancer from the tobacco mosaic virus 5'-leader sequence (Gallie et al., 1988)
   1753..1941    +  intron         IV2 intron: modified second intron of the potato ST-LS1 gene (Vancanneyt et al., 1990)
   1939..2844    +  CDS            LUCI_RENRE: Experimental evidence at protein level: Swiss-Prot protein existence level 1. Upon binding the substrate, the enzyme catalyzes an oxygenation, producing a very short-lived hydroperoxide that cyclizes into a dioxetanone structure, which collapses, releasing a CO(2) molecule. The spontaneous breakdown of the dioxetanone releases the energy (about 50 kcal/mole) that is necessary to generate the excited state of the coelenteramide product, which is the singlet form of the monoanion. In vivo the product undergoes the process of nonradiative energy transfer to an accessory protein, a green fluoresce
   2851..2925    +  CDS            DREB2A (fragment): DRE2A_ARATH - Also known as ERF045. Experimental evidence at protein level: Swiss-Prot protein existence level 1. Transcriptional activator that binds specifically to the DNA sequence 5'-[AG]CCGAC-3'. Binding to the C-repeat/DRE element mediates high salinity- and dehydration-inducible transcription. From Arabidopsis thaliana (Mouse-ear cress).
   2969..3143    +  polyA_signal   CaMV poly(A) signal: cauliflower mosaic virus polyadenylation signal
   3531..5180    +  CDS            LUCI_PHOPY: Experimental evidence at protein level: Swiss-Prot protein existence level 1. Produces green light with a wavelength of 562 nm. From Photinus pyralis (Common eastern firefly) (Lampyris pyralis).
   5203..5403    +  terminator     gene 7 terminator: transcription terminator for octopine-type Ti plasmid gene 7
   5746..5801    +  misc_feature   TMV Ω: translational enhancer from the tobacco mosaic virus 5'-leader sequence (Gallie et al., 1988)
   6604..6792    +  intron         IV2 intron: modified second intron of the potato ST-LS1 gene (Vancanneyt et al., 1990)
   7754..7928    +  polyA_signal   CaMV poly(A) signal: cauliflower mosaic virus polyadenylation signal
   7943..7985    +  CDS            lacI (fragment): lac repressor; lacI; The lac repressor binds to the lac operator to inhibit transcription in E. coli. This inhibition can be relieved by adding lactose or isopropyl-β-D-thiogalactopyranoside (IPTG).
   7998..8019    +  protein_bind   CAP binding site: CAP binding activates transcription in the presence of cAMP. E. coli catabolite activator protein
   8034..8064    +  promoter       lac promoter: promoter for the E. coli lac operon
   8068..8090    +  protein_bind   lac operator (fragment): The lac repressor binds to the lac operator to inhibit transcription in E. coli. This inhibition can be relieved by adding lactose or isopropyl-β-D-thiogalactopyranoside (IPTG). lac repressor encoded by lacI
   8125..8181    -  misc_feature   MCS: pUC18/19 multiple cloning site
   8178..8335    +  CDS            lacZα (fragment): LacZα fragment of β-galactosidase; lacZ fragment
   8341..8440    -  misc_feature   bom (fragment): basis of mobility region from pBR322
   8563..8587    +  misc_feature   RB T-DNA repeat: right border repeat from nopaline C58 T-DNA
   8684..9315    +  rep_origin     oriV: incP origin of replication
   9406..9510    +  promoter       AmpR promoter: bla
   9511..10305   +  CDS            KanR: aminoglycoside phosphotransferase; aphA-3; confers resistance to kanamycin
  10476..11064   +  rep_origin     ori: high-copy-number ColE1/pMB1/pBR322/pUC origin of replication
  11400..12545   +  CDS            trfA: TRFA_ECOLX - Experimental evidence at protein level: Swiss-Prot protein existence level 1. Also involved in plasmid copy number control, promoting intermolecular coupling of protein bound iterons at oriV, which inhibits replication initiation. From Escherichia coli.
  12694..12718   +  misc_feature   LB T-DNA repeat: left border repeat from nopaline C58 T-DNA
>Addgene plasmid #192389 | LLP745_L2pV1_OR_B3RT_FRT_Rluc_1IB_lacZ | addgene full sequence | sequence record 378256 | Addgene NGS Result
GTGCCGAATTCGGATCCGGAGTCGACAAAATTTAGAACGAACTTAATTATGATCTCAAATACATTGATAC
ATATCTCATCTAGATCTAGGTTATCATTATGTAAGAAAGTTTTGACGAATATGGCACGACAAAATGGCTA
GACTCGATGTAATTGGTATCTCAACTCAACATTATACTTATACCAAACATTAGTTAGACAAAATTTAAAC
AACTATTTTTTATGTATGCAAGAGTCAGCATATGTATAATTGATTCAGAATCGTTTTGACGAGTTCGGAT
GTAGTAGTAGCCATTATTTAATGTACATACTAATCGTGAATAGTGAATATGATGAAACATTGTATCTTAT
TGTATAAATATCCATAAACACATCATGAAAGACACTTTCTTTCACGGTCTGAATTAATTATGATACAATT
CTAATAGAAAACGAATTAAATTACGTTGAATTGTATGAAATCTAATTGAACAAGCCAACCACGACGACGA
CTAACGTTGCCTGGATTGACTCGGTTTAAGTTAACCACTAAAAAAACGGAGCTGTCATGTAACACGCGGA
TCGAGCAGGTCACAGTCATGAAGCCATCAAAGCAAAAGAACTAATCCAAGGGCTGAGATGATTAATTAGT
TTAAAAATTAGTTAACACGAGGGAAAAGGCTGTCTGACAGCCAGGTCACGTTATCTTTACCTGTGGTCGA
AATGATTCGTGTCTGTCGATTTTAATTATTTTTTTGAAAGGCCGAAAATAAAGTTGTAAGAGATAAACCC
GCCTATATAAATTCATATATTTTCCTCTCCGCTTTGAATACTGTATTTTTACAACAATTACCAACAACAA
CAAAGAAGTTCCTATTCTCTAGAAAGTATAGGAACTTCGGTTGCTTAAGAATAAGTAATTCTTAAGCAAC
CCTGCTTTAATGAGATATGCGAGAAGCCTATGATCGCATGATATTTGCTTTCAATTCTGTTGTGCACGTT
GTAAAAAACCTGAGCATGTGTAGCTCAGATCCTTACCGCCGGTTTCGGTTCATTCTAATGAATATATCAC
CCGTTACTATCGTATTTTTATGAATAATATTCTCCGTTCAATTTACTGATTGTACCCTACTACTTATATG
TACAATATTAAAATGAAAACAATATATTGTGCTGAATAGGTTTATAGCGACATCTATGATAGAGCGCCAC
AATAACAAACAATTGCGTTTTATTATTACAAATCCAATTTTAAAAAAAGCGGCAGAACCGGTCAAACCTA
AAAGACTGATTACATAAATCTTATTCAAATTTCAAAAGTGCCCCAGGGGCTAGTATCTACGACACACCGA
GCGGCGAACTAATAACGCTCACTGAAGGGAACTCCGGTTCCCCGCCGGCGCGCATGGGTGAGATTCCTTG
AAGTTGAGTATTGGCCGTCCGCTCTACCGAAAGTTACGGGCACCATTCAACCCGGTCCAGCACGGCGGCC
GGGTAACCGACTTGCTGCCCCGAGAATTATGCAGCATTTTTTTGGTGTATGTGGGCCCCAAATGAAGTGC
AGGTCAAACCTTGACAGTGACGACAAATCGTTGGGCGGGTCCAGGGCGAATTTTGCGACAACATGTCGAG
GCTCAGCAGGAAGTTCCTATTCTCTAGAAAGTATAGGAACTTCGGTTGCTTAAGAATAAGTAATTCTTAA
GCAACCCAACAAACAACATTACAATTACTATTTACAATTACAATGACTTCAAAGGTGTATGATCCTGAGC
AGGTAAGTTTCTGCTTCTACCTTTGATATATATATAATAATTATCATTAATTAGTAGTAATATAATATTT
CAAATATTTTTTTCAAAATAAAAGAATGTAGTATATAGCAATTGCTTTTCTGTAGTTTATAAGTGTGTAT
ATTTTAATTTATAACTTTTCTAATATATGACCAAAATTTGTTGATGTGCAGAGAAAAAGAATGATAACTG
GTCCACAATGGTGGGCAAGATGTAAACAGATGAACGTGCTTGATTCTTTCATTAATTACTACGATTCAGA
AAAGCACGCTGAGAATGCAGTTATCTTTCTTCACGGAAACGCTGCATCTTCATATTTGTGGAGACATGTT
GTGCCTCACATTGAACCAGTGGCTAGGTGTATTATCCCAGATCTTATCGGAATGGGAAAGTCTGGTAAAT
CTGGAAATGGTTCTTACAGACTTTTGGATCATTATAAGTACCTCACAGCTTGGTTCGAACTTCTCAACTT
ACCTAAGAAGATTATTTTCGTTGGACACGATTGGGGTGCTTGCTTGGCATTCCATTACTCATACGAACAC
CAAGATAAGATCAAAGCTATAGTTCATGCAGAGAGTGTTGTGGATGTGATAGAATCTTGGGATGAGTGGC
CAGATATTGAAGAGGATATTGCTTTGATCAAGTCTGAAGAGGGAGAAAAGATGGTTCTCGAAAATAACTT
TTTCGTGGAAACTATGCTTCCTTCAAAGATTATGAGAAAATTGGAACCAGAAGAGTTTGCTGCATATCTC
GAACCTTTCAAGGAAAAAGGAGAGGTTAGAAGGCCAACACTCAGTTGGCCTAGGGAAATACCATTAGTTA
AGGGAGGTAAACCTGATGTTGTGCAGATCGTGAGAAATTATAACGCTTACCTTAGGGCATCAGATGATTT
GCCTAAGATGTTCATCGAGTCAGATCCAGGATTTTTCAGTAATGCTATAGTTGAAGGTGCAAAGAAATTT
CCAAACACCGAGTTCGTTAAGGTGAAAGGATTGCATTTCTCACAAGAAGATGCTCCTGATGAGATGGGAA
AGTATATTAAGTCTTTTGTTGAAAGAGTGCTCAAAAACGAGCAGGGTTCTCGATCTGATGCTTCTGAAGT
AACGTCAACAAGCTCCCAGTCTGAGGTATGCACAGTGGAAACGCCAGGTTGTGTTGGTTCTTAAGCTTCT
CTAGCTAGAGTCGATCGACAAGCTCGAGTTTCTCCATAATAATGTGTGAGTAGTTCCCAGATAAGGGAAT
TAGGGTTCCTATAGGGTTTCGCTCATGTGTTGAGCATATAAGAAACCCTTAGTATGTATTTGTATTTGTA
AAATACTTCTATCAATAAAATTTCTAATTCCTAAAACCAAAATCCAGTACTAAAATCCAGATCGCTGCAA
GAATTCAAGCTTGGAGCCAACACTCGAATCCCCACCCGTTGGACCAAACCCGGCTCATTAAGCGTCGGTT
CAGATTTATTTCCTTTATTTAAAAAAAAGGAAAGGGTAAAAAATAGAAAATTGGAAACAGTTAAAGCCCA
AAATTGTAATTTACCGAGAATTGTAAATTTACCTGAAAACCCTACGCTATAGTTTCGACTATAAATACCA
AACTTAGGACCTCACTTCAGAATCCCCTCGTCGCTGCGTCTCTCTCCCGCAACCTTCGATTTTCGTTTAT
TCGCATCCATCGGAGAGAGAAAACAATCAATAAGCGACCTACTACAAACAAGTAAGTAAGAGAAAAACCA
AAAGAAGAAGAGAAACAACAAGAAGAAGTAATGGAGGACGCCAAAAACATAAAGAAAGGCCCGGCGCCAT
TCTATCCTCTAGAGGATGGAACCGCTGGAGAGCAACTGCATAAGGCTATGAAGAGATACGCCCTGGTTCC
TGGAACAATTGCTTTTACAGATGCACATATCGAGGTGAACATCACGTACGCGGAATACTTCGAAATGTCC
GTTCGGTTGGCAGAAGCTATGAAACGATATGGGCTGAATACAAATCACAGAATCGTCGTATGCAGTGAAA
ACTCTCTTCAATTCTTTATGCCGGTGTTGGGCGCGTTATTTATCGGAGTTGCAGTTGCGCCCGCGAACGA
CATTTATAATGAACGTGAATTGCTCAACAGTATGAACATTTCGCAGCCTACCGTAGTGTTTGTTTCCAAA
AAGGGGTTGCAAAAAATTTTGAACGTGCAAAAAAAATTACCAATAATCCAGAAAATTATTATCATGGATT
CTAAAACGGATTACCAGGGATTTCAGTCGATGTACACGTTCGTCACATCTCATCTACCTCCCGGTTTTAA
TGAATACGATTTTGTACCAGAGTCCTTTGATCGTGACAAAACAATTGCACTGATAATGAATTCCTCTGGA
TCTACTGGGTTACCTAAGGGTGTGGCCCTTCCGCATAGAACTGCCTGCGTCAGATTCTCGCATGCCAGAG
ATCCTATTTTTGGCAATCAAATCATTCCGGATACTGCGATTTTAAGTGTTGTTCCATTCCATCACGGTTT
TGGAATGTTTACTACACTCGGATATTTGATATGTGGATTTCGAGTCGTCTTAATGTATAGATTTGAAGAA
GAGCTGTTTTTACGATCCCTTCAGGATTACAAAATTCAAAGTGCGTTGCTAGTACCAACCCTATTTTCAT
TCTTCGCCAAAAGCACTCTGATTGACAAATACGATTTATCTAATTTACACGAAATTGCTTCTGGGGGCGC
ACCTCTTTCGAAAGAAGTCGGGGAAGCGGTTGCAAAACGCTTCCATCTTCCAGGGATACGACAAGGATAT
GGGCTCACTGAGACTACATCAGCTATTCTGATTACACCCGAGGGGGATGATAAACCGGGCGCGGTCGGTA
AAGTTGTTCCATTTTTTGAAGCGAAGGTTGTGGATCTGGATACCGGGAAAACGCTGGGCGTTAATCAGAG
AGGCGAATTATGTGTCAGAGGACCTATGATTATGTCCGGTTATGTAAACAATCCGGAAGCGACCAACGCC
TTGATTGACAAGGATGGATGGCTACATTCTGGAGACATAGCTTACTGGGACGAGGACGAACACTTCTTCA
TAGTTGACCGCTTGAAGTCTTTAATTAAATACAAAGGATATCAGGTGGCCCCCGCTGAATTGGAATCGAT
ATTGTTACAACACCCCAACATCTTCGACGCGGGCGTGGCAGGTCTGCCCGACGATGACGCCGGTGAACTT
CCCGCCGCCGTTGTTGTTTTGGAGCACGGAAAGACGATGACGGAAAAAGAGATCGTGGATTACGTCGCCA
GTCAAGTAACAACCGCGAAAAAGTTGCGCGGAGGAGTTGTGTTTGTGGACGAAGTACCGAAAGGTCTTAC
CGGAAAACTCGACGCAAGAAAAATCAGAGAGATCCTCATAAAGGCCAAGAAGGGCGGAAAGTCCAAATTG
TAAGCTTGATCCCCCGTCGACAGCTAGCTATATCATCAATTTATGTATTACACATAATATCGCACTCAGT
CTTTCATCTACGGCAATGTACCAGCTGATATAATCAGTTATTGAAATATTTCTGAATTTAAACTTGCATC
AATAAATTTATGTTTTTGCTTGGACTATAATACCTGACTTGTTATTTTATCAATAAATATTTAAACTATA
TTTCTTTCAAGATCGCTACTAGAATTCGAGCTCGGAGCCAACACTCGAATCCCCACCCGTTGGACCAAAC
CCGGCTCATTAAGCGTCGGTTCAGATTTATTTCCTTTATTTAAAAAAAAGGAAAGGGTAAAAAATAGAAA
ATTGGAAACAGTTAAAGCCCAAAATTGTAATTTACCGAGAATTGTAAATTTACCTGAAAACCCTACGCTA
TAGTTTCGACTATAAATACCAAACTTAGGACCTCACTTCAGAATCCCCTCGTCGCTGCGTCTCTCTCCCG
CAACCTTCGATTTTCGTTTATTCGCATCCATCGGAGAGAGAAAACAATCAATAAGCGACCTACTGTATTT
TTACAACAATTACCAACAACAACAAACAACAAACAACATTACAATTACTATTTACAATTACAATGCCCAA
GAAAAAGCGGAAGGTGTCCAGCTACATGGACCTGGTGGACGACGAGCCCGCCACCCTGTACCACAAGTTC
GTGGAATGCCTGAAGGCCGGCGAGAACTTCTGCGGCGATAAGCTGAGCGGCATCATCACCATGGCCATTC
TGAAGGCCATCAAGGCCCTGACCGAAGTGAAGAAAACCACCTTCAACAAGTACAAGACCACCATCAAGCA
GGGCCTGCAGTACGACGTGGGCAGCAGCACCATCAGCTTCGTGTACCACCTGAAGGACTGCGACGAGCTG
AGCAGAGGCCTGAGCGACGCCTTCGAGCCCTACAAGTTCAAGATCAAGAGCAACAAAGAGGCCACCAGCT
TCAAGACCCTGTTCAGGGGCCCTAGCTTCGGCAGCCAGAAGAACTGGCGGAAGAAAGAGGTGGACCGCGA
GGTGGACAACCTGTTCCACAGCACCGAGACAGACGAGAGCATCTTCAAGTTCATCCTGAACACCCTGGAC
AGCATCGAAACCCAGACCAACACCGACCGGCAGAAAACCGTGCTGACCTTTATCCTGCTGATGACCTTCT
TCAACTGCTGCCGGAACAACGACCTGATGAACGTGGACCCCAGCACCTTCAAGATCGTGAAGAACAAGTT
TGTGGGCTACCTGCTGCAGGCTGAAGTGAAGCAGACCAAGACCAGAAAGAGCCGGAATATCTTCTTCTTC
CCCATCCGGGAAAACCGCTTCGACCTGTTCCTGGCCCTGCACGACTTCTTCAGAACCTGCCAGCCCACCC
CCAAGAGCAGACTGAGCGATCAGGTAAGTTTCTGCTTCTACCTTTGATATATATATAATAATTATCATTA
ATTAGTAGTAATATAATATTTCAAATATTTTTTTCAAAATAAAAGAATGTAGTATATAGCAATTGCTTTT
CTGTAGTTTATAAGTGTGTATATTTTAATTTATAACTTTTCTAATATATGACCAAAATTTGTTGATGTGC
AGGTGTCCGAGCAGAAGTGGCAGCTGTTCCGGGACAGCATGGTCATCGACTACAACCGGTTCTTTCGGAA
GTTCCCCGCCAGCCCCATCTTCGCCATTAAGCACGGCCCCAAGTCCCACCTGGGCCGGCATCTGATGAAC
AGCTTTCTGCACAAGAACGAGCTGGACAGCTGGGCCAACAGCCTGGGCAATTGGAGCAGCTCCCAGAACC
AGAGAGAGAGCGGCGCCAGACTGGGCTACACACACGGCGGAAGAGATCTGCCCCAGCCCCTGTTTGGCTT
CCTGGCCGGATACTGCGTGCGGAACGAAGAGGGCCACATCGTGGGCCTGGGCCTGGAAAAGGACATCAAC
GATCTGTTCGACGGCATCATGGACCCCCTGAACGAGAAAGAGGACACCGAGATCTGCGAGAGCTACGGCG
AGTGGGCCAAGATTGTGTCCAAGGACGTGCTGATCTTCCTGAAGAGATACCACAGCAAGAACGCCTGTCG
GAGATACCAGAACAGCACCCTGTATGCCCGGACCTTCCTGAAAACCGAGAGCGTGACCCTGAGCGGCTCC
AAGGGCAGCGAGGAACCTTCTAGCCCTGTGCGGATCCCCATCCTGAGCATGGGAAAGGCCAGCCCCTCCG
AGGGAAGAAAGCTGAGAGCCAGCGAGCACGCCAACGACGACAACGAGATCGAGAAGATCGACAGCGACAG
CAGCCAGAGCGAAGAGATCCCTATCGAGATGAGCGACTCCGAGGACGAGACAACCGCCAGCAACATCAGC
GGCATCTACCTGGACATGAGCAAGGCCAACTCCAACGTGGTGTACAGCCCCCCTAGCCAGACAGGCAGAG
CTGCTGGCGCCGGAAGAAAAAGAGGCGTGGGAGGCAGACGGACCGTGGAAAGCAAGCGGAGAAGAGTGCT
GGCCCCCATCAACCGGTGAGCTTCTCTAGCTAGAGTCGATCGACAAGCTCGAGTTTCTCCATAATAATGT
GTGAGTAGTTCCCAGATAAGGGAATTAGGGTTCCTATAGGGTTTCGCTCATGTGTTGAGCATATAAGAAA
CCCTTAGTATGTATTTGTATTTGTAAAATACTTCTATCAATAAAATTTCTAATTCCTAAAACCAAAATCC
AGTACTAAAATCCAGATCGCTTTACTGAGACCGCAGCTGGCACGACAGGTTTCCCGACTGGAAAGCGGGC
AGTGAGCGCAACGCAATTAATGTGAGTTAGCTCACTCATTAGGCACCCCAGGCTTTACACTTTATGCTTC
CGGCTCGTATGTTGTGTGGAATTGTGAGCGGATAACAATTTCACACAGGAAACAGCTATGACCATGATTA
CGCCAAGCTTGCATGCCTGCAGGTCGACTCTAGAGGATCCCCGGGTACCGAGCTCGAATTCACTGGCCGT
CGTTTTACAACGTCGTGACTGGGAAAACCCTGGCGTTACCCAACTTAATCGCCTTGCAGCACATCCCCCT
TTCGCCAGCTGGCGTAATAGCGAAGAGGCCCGCACCGATCGCCCTTCCCAACAGTTGCGCAGCCTGAATG
GCGAATGGCGCCTGATGCGGTATTTTCTCCTTACGCATCTGTGCGGTATTTCACACCGCATATGGTGCAC
TCTCAGTACAATCTGCTCTGATGCCGCATAGTTAAGCCAGCCCCGACACCCGCCAACACCCGCTGACGCG
CCCTGACGGGCTTGTCTGCTCCCGGCATCCGCTTACAGACAAGCTGTGACGGTCTCAGGGACACGAAGTG
ATCCGTTTAAACTATCAGTGTTTGACAGGATATATTGGCGGGTAAACCTAAGAGAAAAGAGCGTTTATTA
GAATAATCGGATATTTAAAAGGGCGTGAAAAGGTTTATCCGTTCGTCCATTTGTATGTGCCAGCCGCCTT
TGCGACGCTCACCGGGCTGGTTGCCCTCGCCGCTGGGCTGGCGGCCGTCTATGGCCCTGCAAACGCGCCA
GAAACGCCGTCGAAGCCGTGTGCGAGACACCGCGGCCGCCGGCGTTGTGGATACCTCGCGGAAAACTTGG
CCCTCACTGACAGATGAGGGGCGGACGTTGACACTTGAGGGGCCGACTCACCCGGCGCGGCGTTGACAGA
TGAGGGGCAGGCTCGATTTCGGCCGGCGACGTGGAGCTGGCCAGCCTCGCAAATCGGCGAAAACGCCTGA
TTTTACGCGAGTTTCCCACAGATGATGTGGACAAGCCTGGGGATAAGTGCCCTGCGGTATTGACACTTGA
GGGGCGCGACTACTGACAGATGAGGGGCGCGATCCTTGACACTTGAGGGGCAGAGTGCTGACAGATGAGG
GGCGCACCTATTGACATTTGAGGGGCTGTCCACAGGCAGAAAATCCAGCATTTGCAAGGGTTTCCGCCCG
TTTTTCGGCCACCGCTAACCTGTCTTTTAACCTGCTTTTAAACCAATATTTATAAACCTTGTTTTTAACC
AGGGCTGCGCCCTGTGCGCGTGACCGCGCACGCCGAAGGGGGGTGCCCCCCCTTCTCGAACCCTCCCGGC
CCGCTAACGCGGGCCTCCCATCCCCCCAGGGGCTGCGCCCCTCGGCCGCGAACGGCCTCACCCCAAAAAT
GGCAGCGCTGGCCAATTCCCGAGTGCGCGGAACCCCTATTTGTTTATTTTTCTAAATACATTCAAATATG
TATCCGCTCATGAGACAATAACCCTGATAAATGCTTCAATAATATTGAAAAAGGAAGAGTATGGCTAAAA
TGAGAATATCACCGGAATTGAAAAAACTGATCGAAAAATACCGCTGCGTAAAAGATACGGAAGGAATGTC
TCCTGCTAAGGTATATAAGCTGGTGGGAGAAAATGAAAACCTATATTTAAAAATGACGGACAGCCGGTAT
AAAGGGACCACCTATGATGTGGAACGGGAAAAGGACATGATGCTATGGCTGGAAGGAAAGCTGCCTGTTC
CAAAGGTCCTGCACTTTGAACGGCATGATGGCTGGAGCAATCTGCTCATGAGTGAGGCCGATGGCGTCCT
TTGCTCGGAAGAGTATGAAGATGAACAAAGCCCTGAAAAGATTATCGAGCTGTATGCGGAGTGCATCAGG
CTCTTTCACTCCATCGACATATCGGATTGTCCCTATACGAATAGCTTAGACAGCCGCTTAGCCGAATTGG
ATTACTTACTGAATAACGATCTGGCCGATGTGGATTGCGAAAACTGGGAAGAGGACACTCCATTTAAAGA
TCCGCGCGAGCTGTATGATTTTTTAAAGACGGAAAAGCCCGAAGAGGAACTTGTCTTTTCCCACGGCGAC
CTGGGAGACAGCAACATCTTTGTGAAAGATGGCAAAGTAAGTGGCTTTATTGATCTTGGGAGAAGCGGCA
GGGCGGACAAGTGGTATGACATTGCCTTCTGCGTCCGGTCGCTCAGGGAGGATATCGGGGAAGAACAGTA
TGTCGAGCTATTTTTTGACTTACTGGGGATCAAGCCTGATTGGGAGAAAATAAAATATTATATTTTACTG
GATGAATTGTTTTAGCTGTCAGACCAAGTTTACTCATATATACTTTAGATTGATTTAAAACTTCATTTTT
AATTTAAAAGGATCTAGGTGAAGATCCTTTTTGATAATCTCATGACCAAAATCCCTTAACGTGAGTTTTC
GTTCCACTGAGCGTCAGACCCCGTAGAAAAGATCAAAGGATCTTCTTGAGATCCTTTTTTTCTGCGCGTA
ATCTGCTGCTTGCAAACAAAAAAACCACCGCTACCAGCGGTGGTTTGTTTGCCGGATCAAGAGCTACCAA
CTCTTTTTCCGAAGGTAACTGGCTTCAGCAGAGCGCAGATACCAAATACTGTTCTTCTAGTGTAGCCGTA
GTTAGGCCACCACTTCAAGAACTCTGTAGCACCGCCTACATACCTCGCTCTGCTAATCCTGTTACCAGTG
GCTGCTGCCAGTGGCGATAAGTCGTGTCTTACCGGGTTGGACTCAAGACGATAGTTACCGGATAAGGCGC
AGCGGTCGGGCTGAACGGGGGGTTCGTGCACACAGCCCAGCTTGGAGCGAACGACCTACACCGAACTGAG
ATACCTACAGCGTGAGCTATGAGAAAGCGCCACGCTTCCCGAAGGGAGAAAGGCGGACAGGTATCCGGTA
AGCGGCAGGGTCGGAACAGGAGAGCGCACGAGGGAGCTTCCAGGGGGAAACGCCTGGTATCTTTATAGTC
CTGTCGGGTTTCGCCACCTCTGACTTGAGCGTCGATTTTTGTGATGCTCGTCAGGGGGGCGGAGCCTATG
GAAAAACGCCAGCAACGCGGCCTTTTTACGGTTCCTGGCAGATCCTAGATGTGGCGCAACGATGCCGGCG
ACAAGCAGGAGCGCACCGACTTCTTCCGCATCAAGTGTTTTGGCTCTCAGGCCGAGGCCCACGGCAAGTA
TTTGGGCAAGGGGTCGCTGGTATTCGTGCAGGGCAAGATTCGGAATACCAAGTACGAGAAGGACGGCCAG
ACGGTCTACGGGACCGACTTCATTGCCGATAAGGTGGATTATCTGGACACCAAGGCACCAGGCGGGTCAA
ATCAGGAATAAGGGCACATTGCCCCGGCGTGAGTCGGGGCAATCCCGCAAGGAGGGTGAATGAATCGGAC
GTTTGACCGGAAGGCATACAGGCAAGAACTGATCGACGCGGGGTTTTCCGCCGAGGATGCCGAAACCATC
GCAAGCCGCACCGTCATGCGTGCGCCCCGCGAAACCTTCCAGTCCGTCGGCTCGATGGTCCAGCAAGCTA
CGGCCAAGATCGAGCGCGACAGCGTGCAACTGGCTCCCCCTGCCCTGCCCGCGCCATCGGCCGCCGTGGA
GCGTTCGCGTCGTCTTGAACAGGAGGCGGCAGGTTTGGCGAAGTCGATGACCATCGACACGCGAGGAACT
ATGACGACCAAGAAGCGAAAAACCGCCGGCGAGGACCTGGCAAAACAGGTCAGCGAGGCCAAGCAGGCCG
CGTTGCTGAAACACACGAAGCAGCAGATCAAGGAAATGCAGCTTTCCTTGTTCGATATTGCGCCGTGGCC
GGACACGATGCGAGCGATGCCAAACGACACGGCCCGCTCTGCCCTGTTCACCACGCGCAACAAGAAAATC
CCGCGCGAGGCGCTGCAAAACAAGGTCATTTTCCACGTCAACAAGGACGTGAAGATCACCTACACCGGCG
TCGAGCTGCGGGCCGACGATGACGAACTGGTGTGGCAGCAGGTGTTGGAGTACGCGAAGCGCACCCCTAT
CGGCGAGCCGATCACCTTCACGTTCTACGAGCTTTGCCAGGACCTGGGCTGGTCGATCAATGGCCGGTAT
TACACGAAGGCCGAGGAATGCCTGTCGCGCCTACAGGCGACGGCGATGGGCTTCACGTCCGACCGCGTTG
GGCACCTGGAATCGGTGTCGCTGCTGCACCGCTTCCGCGTCCTGGACCGTGGCAAGAAAACGTCCCGTTG
CCAGGTCCTGATCGACGAGGAAATCGTCGTGCTGTTTGCTGGCGACCACTACACGAAATTCATATGGGAG
AAGTACCGCAAGCTGTCGCCGACGGCCCGACGGATGTTCGACTATTTCAGCTCGCACCGGGAGCCGTACC
CGCTCAAGCTGGAAACCTTCCGCCTCATGTGCGGATCGGATTCCACCCGCGTGAAGAAGTGGCGCGAGCA
GGTCGGCGAAGCCTGCGAAGAGTTGCGAGGCAGCGGCCTGGTGGAACACGCCTGGGTCAATGATGACCTG
GTGCATTGCAAACGCTAGGGCCTTGTGGGGTCAGTTCCGGCTGGGGGTTCAGCAGCCCCTGCTCGGATCT
GTTGGACCGGACAGTAGTCATGGTTGATGGGCTGCCTGTATCGAGTGGTGATTTTGTGCCGAGCTGCCGG
TCGGGGAGCTGTTGGCTGGCTGGTGGCAGGATATATTGTGGTGTAAACAAATTGACGCTTAGACAACTTA
ATAACACATTGCGGACGTTTTTAATGTACTGGGGTTGAACACTCT
